Addgene plasmid #224276: pcDNA3.1(+) EGFP-Rap1A(WT)
Purpose: Cell transfection and expression of Rap1A
Depositing lab: Kevan Shokat. Depositing organization: University of California, San Francisco (UCSF). Publication: Targeting Ras-, Rho-, and Rab-family GTPases via a conserved cryptic pocket. Morstein J, Bowcut V, Fernando M, Yang Y, Zhu L, Jenkins ML, Evans JT, Guiley KZ, Peacock DM, Krahnke S, Lin Z, Taran KA, Huang BJ, Stephen AG, Burke JE, Lightstone FC, Shokat KM. Cell. 2024 Sep 6:S0092-8674(24)00908-5. doi: 10.1016/j.cell.2024.08.017. PubMed 39255801.
Backbone
  Vector backbone: pcDNA3.1(+)
  Vector type: Mammalian Expression
Growth in bacteria
  Bacterial resistance: Ampicillin, 100 μg/mL
  Growth temperature: 37°C
  Growth strain: DH5alpha
  Copy number: Unknown
Gene/Insert
  Gene/Insert name: Rap1A
  Species: H. sapiens (human)
  Entrez Gene: RAP1A (a.k.a. C21KG, G-22K, KREV-1, KREV1, RAP1, SMGP21)
  Cloning method: Gene Synthesis
Terms and licenses: Academic/Nonprofit Terms; Industry Terms: Not Available to Industry
How to cite: pcDNA3.1(+) EGFP-Rap1A(WT) was a gift from Kevan Shokat (Addgene plasmid # 224276 ; http://n2t.net/addgene:224276 ; RRID:Addgene_224276)
