[The description below was written by a language model from this plasmid's Addgene catalogue record and pLannotate feature annotations shown in this document.]
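Description:
pcDNA3.1(+) EGFP-Rap1A(WT) is a mammalian expression plasmid built on the pcDNA3.1(+) backbone for transfecting cells and expressing wild-type human Rap1A, a small Ras-family GTPase, as a fluorescent fusion protein. It is propagated in E. coli through a high-copy ColE1/pUC-type origin and selected with ampicillin via the β-lactamase gene and its own promoter. An f1 origin is also present, allowing single-stranded DNA production, and a neomycin phosphotransferase cassette driven by the SV40 enhancer/early promoter and terminated by the SV40 polyadenylation signal offers G418 selection of stably transfected mammalian cells.

The expression cassette uses the human cytomegalovirus immediate early enhancer and promoter for strong constitutive transcription, with a T7 promoter just downstream that can serve for in vitro transcription or as a sequencing primer site. The green fluorescent protein coding sequence (annotated by the software as a GFP S65T-type variant, consistent with the EGFP in the name) lies upstream of the Rap1A coding sequence. Only a short gap separates them, which places the fluorescent tag at the N-terminus of Rap1A. The linker composition is not described in the record. The automated annotation matched the insert to the bovine RAP1A entry, but the catalogue lists the gene as human and made by gene synthesis. Transcripts end at the bovine growth hormone polyadenylation signal. Several small annotated fragments (an HIV-1 LTR piece, ble, lacI, bom, and the lac promoter/operator) appear to be backbone remnants or incidental matches rather than functional parts. The construct is suited to visualising the localisation and expression of Rap1A in transfected cells, and the "WT" label suggests use as a wild-type reference, though the record does not describe any mutant counterparts.
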