Features (pLannotate 1.2.2; 21 found; start..end, strand, type, name):
     28..80      -  misc_feature   bom (fragment): basis of mobility region from pBR322
    235..614     +  enhancer       CMV enhancer: human cytomegalovirus immediate early enhancer
    615..818     +  promoter       CMV promoter: human cytomegalovirus (CMV) immediate early promoter
    814..847     +  LTR            5' LTR (truncated) (fragment): truncated 5' long terminal repeat (LTR) from HIV-1
    863..881     +  promoter       T7 promoter: promoter for bacteriophage T7 RNA polymerase
    923..1636    +  CDS            GFP (S65T): GFP (S65T) is a basic (constitutively fluorescent) green fluorescent protein published in 1995, derived from Aequorea victoria.
   1655..2206    +  CDS            RAP1A: RAP1A_BOVIN - Experimental evidence at protein level: Swiss-Prot protein existence level 1. Induces morphological reversion of a cell line transformed by a Ras oncogene. Counteracts the mitogenic function of Ras, at least partly because it can interact with Ras GAPs and RAF in a competitive manner. Together with ITGB1BP1, regulates KRIT1 localization to microtubules and membranes. Plays a role in nerve growth factor (NGF)- induced neurite outgrowth. Plays a role in the regulation of embryonic blood vessel formation. Involved in the establishment of basal endothelial barrier function. May be in
   2229..2453    +  polyA_signal   bGH poly(A) signal: bovine growth hormone polyadenylation signal
   2457..2478    +  promoter       SV40 promoter (fragment): SV40 enhancer and early promoter
   2499..2927    +  rep_origin     f1 ori (sequence partly withheld): f1 bacteriophage origin of replication; arrow indicates direction of (+) strand synthesis
   2941..3270    +  promoter       SV40 promoter: SV40 enhancer and early promoter
   3337..4128    +  CDS            neo: KKA2_KLEPN - Also known as kan, nptII. Experimental evidence at protein level: Swiss-Prot protein existence level 1. Resistance to kanamycin, neomycin, paromomycin, ribostamycin, butirosin and gentamicin B. From Klebsiella pneumoniae.
   4152..4310    +  CDS            ble (fragment): BLE_KLEPN - Experimental evidence at protein level: Swiss-Prot protein existence level 1. Binding protein with a strong affinity to the bleomycin family of antibiotics. Binds to CL990; an antimitotic-antibiotic compound. From Klebsiella pneumoniae.
   4305..4426    +  polyA_signal   SV40 poly(A) signal: SV40 polyadenylation signal
   4499..4515    -  protein_bind   lac operator: The lac repressor binds to the lac operator to inhibit transcription in E. coli. This inhibition can be relieved by adding lactose or isopropyl-β-D-thiogalactopyranoside (IPTG). lac repressor encoded by lacI
   4523..4553    -  promoter       lac promoter: promoter for the E. coli lac operon
   4568..4589    -  protein_bind   CAP binding site: CAP binding activates transcription in the presence of cAMP. E. coli catabolite activator protein
   4602..4694    -  CDS            lacI (fragment): lac repressor; lacI; The lac repressor binds to the lac operator to inhibit transcription in E. coli. This inhibition can be relieved by adding lactose or isopropyl-β-D-thiogalactopyranoside (IPTG).
   4877..5465    -  rep_origin     ori: high-copy-number ColE1/pMB1/pBR322/pUC origin of replication
   5636..6496    -  CDS            AmpR: β-lactamase; bla; confers resistance to ampicillin, carbenicillin, and related antibiotics
   6497..6601    -  promoter       AmpR promoter: bla
>Addgene plasmid #224276 | pcDNA3.1(+) EGFP-Rap1A(WT) | addgene full sequence | sequence record 445648 | Addgene NGS Result
GACGGATCGGGAGATCTCCCGATCCCCTATGGTGCACTCTCAGTACAATCTGCTCTGATGCCGCATAGTT
AAGCCAGTATCTGCTCCCTGCTTGTGTGTTGGAGGTCGCTGAGTAGTGCGCGAGCAAAATTTAAGCTACA
ACAAGGCAAGGCTTGACCGACAATTGCATGAAGAATCTGCTTAGGGTTAGGCGTTTTGCGCTGCTTCGCG
ATGTACGGGCCAGATATACGCGTTGACATTGATTATTGACTAGTTATTAATAGTAATCAATTACGGGGTC
ATTAGTTCATAGCCCATATATGGAGTTCCGCGTTACATAACTTACGGTAAATGGCCCGCCTGGCTGACCG
CCCAACGACCCCCGCCCATTGACGTCAATAATGACGTATGTTCCCATAGTAACGCCAATAGGGACTTTCC
ATTGACGTCAATGGGTGGAGTATTTACGGTAAACTGCCCACTTGGCAGTACATCAAGTGTATCATATGCC
AAGTACGCCCCCTATTGACGTCAATGACGGTAAATGGCCCGCCTGGCATTATGCCCAGTACATGACCTTA
TGGGACTTTCCTACTTGGCAGTACATCTACGTATTAGTCATCGCTATTACCATGGTGATGCGGTTTTGGC
AGTACATCAATGGGCGTGGATAGCGGTTTGACTCACGGGGATTTCCAAGTCTCCACCCCATTGACGTCAA
TGGGAGTTTGTTTTGGCACCAAAATCAACGGGACTTTCCAAAATGTCGTAACAACTCCGCCCCATTGACG
CAAATGGGCGGTAGGCGTGTACGGTGGGAGGTCTATATAAGCAGAGCTCTCTGGCTAACTAGAGAACCCA
CTGCTTACTGGCTTATCGAAATTAATACGACTCACTATAGGGAGACCCAAGCTGGCTAGCGTTTAAACTT
AAGCTTGCCACCATGAGCAAGGGCGAGGAGCTGTTCACCGGGGTGGTGCCCATCCTGGTCGAGCTGGACG
GCGACGTAAACGGCCACAAGTTCAGCGTGTCCGGCGAGGGCGAGGGCGATGCCACCTACGGCAAGCTGAC
CCTGAAGTTCATCTGCACCACCGGCAAGCTGCCCGTGCCCTGGCCCACCCTCGTGACCACCCTGACCTAC
GGCGTGCAGTGCTTCAGCCGCTACCCCGACCACATGAAGCAGCACGACTTCTTCAAGTCCGCCATGCCCG
AAGGCTACGTCCAGGAGCGCACCATCTTCTTCAAGGACGACGGCAACTACAAGACCCGCGCCGAGGTGAA
GTTCGAGGGCGACACCCTGGTGAACCGCATCGAGCTGAAGGGCATCGACTTCAAGGAGGACGGCAACATC
CTGGGGCACAAGCTGGAGTACAACTACAACAGCCACAACGTCTATATCATGGCCGACAAGCAGAAGAACG
GCATCAAGGTGAACTTCAAGATCCGCCACAACATCGAGGACGGCAGCGTGCAGCTCGCCGACCACTACCA
GCAGAACACCCCCATCGGCGACGGCCCCGTGCTGCTGCCCGACAACCACTACCTGAGCACCCAGTCCGCC
CTGAGCAAAGACCCCAACGAGAAGCGCGATCACATGGTCCTGCTGGAGTTCGTGACCGCCGCCGGGATCA
CTCACGGCATGGACGAGCTGTACAAGTCCGGACTCAGATCCACCATGCGTGAGTACAAGCTAGTGGTCCT
TGGTTCAGGAGGCGTTGGGAAGTCTGCTCTGACAGTTCAGTTTGTTCAGGGAATTTTTGTTGAAAAATAT
GACCCAACGATAGAAGATTCCTACAGAAAGCAAGTTGAAGTCGATTGCCAACAGTGTATGCTCGAAATCC
TGGATACTGCAGGGACAGAGCAATTTACAGCAATGAGGGATTTGTATATGAAGAACGGCCAAGGTTTTGC
ACTAGTATATTCTATTACAGCTCAGTCCACGTTTAACGACTTACAGGACCTGAGGGAACAGATTTTACGG
GTTAAGGACACGGAAGATGTTCCAATGATTTTGGTTGGCAATAAATGTGACCTGGAAGATGAGCGAGTAG
TTGGCAAAGAGCAGGGCCAGAATTTAGCAAGACAGTGGTGTAACTGTGCCTTTTTAGAATCTTCTGCAAA
GTCAAAGATCAATGTTAATGAGATATTTTATGACCTGGTCAGACAGATAAATAGGAAAACACCAGTGGAA
AAGAAGAAGCCTAAAAAGAAATCATGTCTGCTGCTCTAGACCCGCTGATCAGCCTCGACTGTGCCTTCTA
GTTGCCAGCCATCTGTTGTTTGCCCCTCCCCCGTGCCTTCCTTGACCCTGGAAGGTGCCACTCCCACTGT
CCTTTCCTAATAAAATGAGGAAATTGCATCGCATTGTCTGAGTAGGTGTCATTCTATTCTGGGGGGTGGG
GTGGGGCAGGACAGCAAGGGGGAGGATTGGGAAGACAATAGCAGGCATGCTGGGGATGCGGTGGGCTCTA
TGGCTTCTGAGGCGGAAAGAACCAGCTGGGGCTCTAGGGGGTATCCCC
[124 nt withheld, positions 2499-2622]
C
[91 nt withheld, positions 2624-2714]
A
[49 nt withheld, positions 2716-2764]
CCTTTGACGTTGGAGTCCACGTTCTTT
[37 nt withheld, positions 2792-2828]
ACCCTATCTCGGTCTATTCTTTTGATTTATAAGGGATTTTGCCGATTTCGGCCTATTGGTTAAAAAATGA
GCTGATTTAACAAAAATTTAACGCGAATTAATTCTGTGGAATGTGTGTCAGTTAGGGTGTGGAAAGTCCC
CAGGCTCCCCAGCAGGCAGAAGTATGCAAAGCATGCATCTCAATTAGTCAGCAACCAGGTGTGGAAAGTC
CCCAGGCTCCCCAGCAGGCAGAAGTATGCAAAGCATGCATCTCAATTAGTCAGCAACCATAGTCCCGCCC
CTAACTCCGCCCATCCCGCCCCTAACTCCGCCCAGTTCCGCCCATTCTCCGCCCCATGGCTGACTAATTT
TTTTTATTTATGCAGAGGCCGAGGCCGCCTCTGCCTCTGAGCTATTCCAGAAGTAGTGAGGAGGCTTTTT
TGGAGGCCTAGGCTTTTGCAAAAAGCTCCCGGGAGCTTGTATATCCATTTTCGGATCTGATCAAGAGACA
GGATGAGGATCGTTTCGCATGATTGAACAAGATGGATTGCACGCAGGTTCTCCGGCCGCTTGGGTGGAGA
GGCTATTCGGCTATGACTGGGCACAACAGACAATCGGCTGCTCTGATGCCGCCGTGTTCCGGCTGTCAGC
GCAGGGGCGCCCGGTTCTTTTTGTCAAGACCGACCTGTCCGGTGCCCTGAATGAACTGCAGGACGAGGCA
GCGCGGCTATCGTGGCTGGCCACGACGGGCGTTCCTTGCGCAGCTGTGCTCGACGTTGTCACTGAAGCGG
GAAGGGACTGGCTGCTATTGGGCGAAGTGCCGGGGCAGGATCTCCTGTCATCTCACCTTGCTCCTGCCGA
GAAAGTATCCATCATGGCTGATGCAATGCGGCGGCTGCATACGCTTGATCCGGCTACCTGCCCATTCGAC
CACCAAGCGAAACATCGCATCGAGCGAGCACGTACTCGGATGGAAGCCGGTCTTGTCGATCAGGATGATC
TGGACGAAGAGCATCAGGGGCTCGCGCCAGCCGAACTGTTCGCCAGGCTCAAGGCGCGCATGCCCGACGG
CGAGGATCTCGTCGTGACCCATGGCGATGCCTGCTTGCCGAATATCATGGTGGAAAATGGCCGCTTTTCT
GGATTCATCGACTGTGGCCGGCTGGGTGTGGCGGACCGCTATCAGGACATAGCGTTGGCTACCCGTGATA
TTGCTGAAGAGCTTGGCGGCGAATGGGCTGACCGCTTCCTCGTGCTTTACGGTATCGCCGCTCCCGATTC
GCAGCGCATCGCCTTCTATCGCCTTCTTGACGAGTTCTTCTGAGCGGGACTCTGGGGTTCGAAATGACCG
ACCAAGCGACGCCCAACCTGCCATCACGAGATTTCGATTCCACCGCCGCCTTCTATGAAAGGTTGGGCTT
CGGAATCGTTTTCCGGGACGCCGGCTGGATGATCCTCCAGCGCGGGGATCTCATGCTGGAGTTCTTCGCC
CACCCCAACTTGTTTATTGCAGCTTATAATGGTTACAAATAAAGCAATAGCATCACAAATTTCACAAATA
AAGCATTTTTTTCACTGCATTCTAGTTGTGGTTTGTCCAAACTCATCAATGTATCTTATCATGTCTGTAT
ACCGTCGACCTCTAGCTAGAGCTTGGCGTAATCATGGTCATAGCTGTTTCCTGTGTGAAATTGTTATCCG
CTCACAATTCCACACAACATACGAGCCGGAAGCATAAAGTGTAAAGCCTGGGGTGCCTAATGAGTGAGCT
AACTCACATTAATTGCGTTGCGCTCACTGCCCGCTTTCCAGTCGGGAAACCTGTCGTGCCAGCTGCATTA
ATGAATCGGCCAACGCGCGGGGAGAGGCGGTTTGCGTATTGGGCGCTCTTCCGCTTCCTCGCTCACTGAC
TCGCTGCGCTCGGTCGTTCGGCTGCGGCGAGCGGTATCAGCTCACTCAAAGGCGGTAATACGGTTATCCA
CAGAATCAGGGGATAACGCAGGAAAGAACATGTGAGCAAAAGGCCAGCAAAAGGCCAGGAACCGTAAAAA
GGCCGCGTTGCTGGCGTTTTTCCATAGGCTCCGCCCCCCTGACGAGCATCACAAAAATCGACGCTCAAGT
CAGAGGTGGCGAAACCCGACAGGACTATAAAGATACCAGGCGTTTCCCCCTGGAAGCTCCCTCGTGCGCT
CTCCTGTTCCGACCCTGCCGCTTACCGGATACCTGTCCGCCTTTCTCCCTTCGGGAAGCGTGGCGCTTTC
TCATAGCTCACGCTGTAGGTATCTCAGTTCGGTGTAGGTCGTTCGCTCCAAGCTGGGCTGTGTGCACGAA
CCCCCCGTTCAGCCCGACCGCTGCGCCTTATCCGGTAACTATCGTCTTGAGTCCAACCCGGTAAGACACG
ACTTATCGCCACTGGCAGCAGCCACTGGTAACAGGATTAGCAGAGCGAGGTATGTAGGCGGTGCTACAGA
GTTCTTGAAGTGGTGGCCTAACTACGGCTACACTAGAAGAACAGTATTTGGTATCTGCGCTCTGCTGAAG
CCAGTTACCTTCGGAAAAAGAGTTGGTAGCTCTTGATCCGGCAAACAAACCACCGCTGGTAGCGGTGGTT
TTTTTGTTTGCAAGCAGCAGATTACGCGCAGAAAAAAAGGATCTCAAGAAGATCCTTTGATCTTTTCTAC
GGGGTCTGACGCTCAGTGGAACGAAAACTCACGTTAAGGGATTTTGGTCATGAGATTATCAAAAAGGATC
TTCACCTAGATCCTTTTAAATTAAAAATGAAGTTTTAAATCAATCTAAAGTATATATGAGTAAACTTGGT
CTGACAGTTACCAATGCTTAATCAGTGAGGCACCTATCTCAGCGATCTGTCTATTTCGTTCATCCATAGT
TGCCTGACTCCCCGTCGTGTAGATAACTACGATACGGGAGGGCTTACCATCTGGCCCCAGTGCTGCAATG
ATACCGCGAGACCCACGCTCACCGGCTCCAGATTTATCAGCAATAAACCAGCCAGCCGGAAGGGCCGAGC
GCAGAAGTGGTCCTGCAACTTTATCCGCCTCCATCCAGTCTATTAATTGTTGCCGGGAAGCTAGAGTAAG
TAGTTCGCCAGTTAATAGTTTGCGCAACGTTGTTGCCATTGCTACAGGCATCGTGGTGTCACGCTCGTCG
TTTGGTATGGCTTCATTCAGCTCCGGTTCCCAACGATCAAGGCGAGTTACATGATCCCCCATGTTGTGCA
AAAAAGCGGTTAGCTCCTTCGGTCCTCCGATCGTTGTCAGAAGTAAGTTGGCCGCAGTGTTATCACTCAT
GGTTATGGCAGCACTGCATAATTCTCTTACTGTCATGCCATCCGTAAGATGCTTTTCTGTGACTGGTGAG
TACTCAACCAAGTCATTCTGAGAATAGTGTATGCGGCGACCGAGTTGCTCTTGCCCGGCGTCAATACGGG
ATAATACCGCGCCACATAGCAGAACTTTAAAAGTGCTCATCATTGGAAAACGTTCTTCGGGGCGAAAACT
CTCAAGGATCTTACCGCTGTTGAGATCCAGTTCGATGTAACCCACTCGTGCACCCAACTGATCTTCAGCA
TCTTTTACTTTCACCAGCGTTTCTGGGTGAGCAAAAACAGGAAGGCAAAATGCCGCAAAAAAGGGAATAA
GGGCGACACGGAAATGTTGAATACTCATACTCTTCCTTTTTCAATATTATTGAAGCATTTATCAGGGTTA
TTGTCTCATGAGCGGATACATATTTGAATGTATTTAGAAAAATAAACAAATAGGGGTTCCGCGCACATTT
CCCCGAAAAGTGCCACCTGACGTC
